>Addgene plasmid #158417 | pEMS2214 | addgene full sequence | sequence record 309104 | Addgene NGS Result
CTGCGCGCTCGCTCGCTCACTGAGGCCGCCCGGGCAAAGCCCGGGCGTCGGGCGACCTTTGGTCGCCCGG
CCTCAGTGAGCGAGCGAGCGCGCAGAGAGGGAGTGGCCAACTCCATCACTAGGGGTTCCTTGTAGTTAAT
GATTAACCCGCCATGCTACTTATCTACGTAGCCATGCTCTAGGAAGATCGGAATTCCCTAGGCCGGCCAC
GCGTGGACACTTCATTGGCATAGAGGGAGAGAGTGTGAACTTGGCCCTTTGTGGAACAGAGGAGGCTCGG
GCAGAGGTGGTGATAGTGCAGCCCATTCATTCTGAGATGAAACTTCCACTGGTTTCCGTAAAGACGTCTT
GGGGAGGGAAGGGAAGGGGATGGGGACCTCCCAGTGGTATCCCCTGCTTGGGCACTGAGGGAAAGCCACA
GTGGCTCGGGGTAAAAGGCAGGGACATCCTCTCCCCGCCTGCCTCTGTCCCCAGGGAGTCTCGCCTCCTG
TTCCCACCTGGGGCTAGGGTGATAGAGGAGAGGAGATAGCTCAACCTGGCATTTAGGTGGTGTGGGAACA
GGAGACCCCAGACTTTCTTGTTTTGGGGTCTGGGGCAGGCAACCAGGCTCCAGGGACAGTGAGTTGAAGG
AAGGGTGGCTGGGAGACCCCTTGACTTGCTGCCAAGGAGACAGAGCTGGAGCTAGGGTGGCGGGTGGTGT
CTGAGGCAGGTGCAGAGAGGGAGGGAGGGAAGGGGCCTTTGACTCCAACCTCCTTTTTCTTTACCGACTG
CAGGTGGCAGCTGCCCTTCCAGGAGCCAGTGGGGGAACCTGGGTGGCTGGGTGGGGACACCTGCAAGTCC
TCCCTAAGCCAGCTACCACCCTACACTGTTGGCCTCCCTTCTCCAACTGTGGGGACGCTGCTCAGGCCTT
TTGTGACATCACACCTGAGAGTCCCTGGGGTCCAGTCATTGCTGCTGGGCACAGCGAGGTCCAAGCTCAG
GTCGCCCTGCCCCCTACCCACCATGCCAGATCCAGCATCGTTGTGGGCAAACAATTATCTGGATGATCTT
TATGGGGCTTAAGCTTGGGTGGGAGCAGATGGGGCATGAGCTGGGGATTTGGGGATGGGGGGAATCCACA
CCCCCACGTCCTGGACGTTTAAAAGGCCCTCTCTGGCACTGGGCCGGGGCAGAGGCCAGCAGAAAAGTGA
CTGGAGTCCAGGCGCGCCGAAGTTGGTCGTGAGGCACTGGGCAGGTAAGTATCAAGGTTACAAGACAGGT
TTAAGGAGACCAATAGAAACTGGGCTTGTCGAGACAGAGAAGACTCTTGCGTTTCTGATAGGCACCTATT
GGTCTTACTGACATCCACTTTGCCTTTCTCTCCACAGGTGTCCACTCCCAGGCGGCCGCCACCATGGTGA
GCAAGGGCGAGGAGCTGTTCACCGGGGTGGTGCCCATCCTGGTCGAGCTGGACGGCGACGTAAACGGCCA
CAAGTTCAGCGTGTCCGGCGAGGGCGAGGGCGATGCCACCTACGGCAAGCTGACCCTGAAGTTCATCTGC
ACCACCGGCAAGCTGCCCGTGCCCTGGCCCACCCTCGTGACCACCTTCACCTACGGCGTGCAGTGCTTCG
CCCGCTACCCCGACCACATGAAGCAGCACGACTTCTTCAAGTCCGCCATGCCCGAAGGCTACGTCCAGGA
GCGCACCATCTTCTTCAAGGACGACGGCAACTACAAGACCCGCGCCGAGGTGAAGTTCGAGGGCGACACC
CTGGTGAACCGCATCGAGCTGAAGGGCATCGACTTCAAGGAGGACGGCAACATCCTGGGGCACAAGCTGG
AGTACAACTACAACAGCCACAAGGTCTATATCACCGCCGACAAGCAGAAGAACGGCATCAAGGTGAACTT
CAAGACCCGCCACAACATCGAGGACGGCAGCGTGCAGCTCGCCGACCACTACCAGCAGAACACCCCCATC
GGCGACGGCCCCGTGCTGCTGCCCGACAACCACTACCTGAGCACCCAGTCCGCCCTGAGCAAAGACCCCA
ACGAGAAGCGCGATCACATGGTCCTGCTGGAGTTCGTGACCGCCGCCGGGATCACTCTCGGCATGGACGA
GCTGTACAAGTAAGCGGCCGCGATCGCTCAACCTCTGGATTACAAAATTTGTGAAAGATTGACTGGTATT
CTTAACTATGTTGCTCCTTTTACGCTATGTGGATACGCTGCTTTAATGCCTTTGTATCATGCTATTGCTT
CCCGTATGGCTTTCATTTTCTCCTCCTTGTATAAATCCTGGTTGCTGTCTCTTTATGAGGAGTTGTGGCC
CGTTGTCAGGCAACGTGGCGTGGTGTGCACTGTGTTTGCTGACGCAACCCCCACTGGTTGGGGCATTGCC
ACCACCTGTCAGCTCCTTTCCGGGACTTTCGCTTTCCCCCTCCCTATTGCCACGGCGGAACTCATCGCCG
CCTGCCTTGCCCGCTGCTGGACAGGGGCTCGGCTGTTGGGCACTGACAATTCCGTGGTGTTGTCGGGGAA
ATCATCGTCCTTTCCTTGGCTGCTCGCCTGTGTTGCCACCTGGATTCTGCGCGGGACGTCCTTCTGCTAC
GTCCCTTCGGCCCTCAATCCAGCGGACCTTCCTTCCCGCGGCCTGCTGCCGGCTCTGCGGCCTCTTCCGC
GTCTTCGCCTTCGCCCTCAGACGAGTCGGATCTCCCTTTGGGCCGCCTCCCCGCGATCGCAGACATGATA
AGATACATTGATGAGTTTGGACAAACCACAACTAGAATGCAGTGAAAAAAATGCTTTATTTGTGAAATTT
GTGATGCTATTGCTTTATTTGTAACCATTATAAGCTGCAATAAACAAGTTAACAACAACAATTGCATTCA
TTTTATGTTTCAGGTTCAGGGGGAGATGTGGGAGGTTTTTTAAAGCAAGTAAAACCTCTACAAATGTGGT
AGTCGAAATTCCCGATAAGGATCTTCGTCGACGAATTCCCGATAAGGATCTTCCTAGAGCATGGCTACGT
AGATAAGTAGCATGGCGGGTTAATCATTAACTACAAGGAACCCCTAGTGATGGAGTTGGCCACTCCCTCT
CTGCGCGCTCGCTCGCTCACTGAGGCCGGGCGACCAAAGGTCGCCCGACGCCCGGGCTTTGCCCGGGCGG
CCTCAGTGAGCGAGCGAGCGCGCAGCCTTAATTAACCTAATTCACTGGCCGTCGTTTTACAACGTCGTGA
CTGGGAAAACCCTGGCGTTACCCAACTTAATCGCCTTGCAGCACATCCCCCTTTCGCCAGCTGGCGTAAT
AGCGAAGAGGCCCGCACCGATCGCCCTTCCCAACAGTTGCGCAGCCTGAATGGCGAATGGG
[124 nt withheld, positions 3352-3475]
C
[91 nt withheld, positions 3477-3567]
A
[49 nt withheld, positions 3569-3617]
CCTTTGACGTTGGAGTCCACGTTCTTT
[37 nt withheld, positions 3645-3681]
ACCCTATCTCGGTCTATTCTTTTGATTTATAAGGGATTTTGCCGATTTCGGCCTATTGGTTAAAAAATGA
GCTGATTTAACAAAAATTTAACGCGAATTTTAACAAAATATTAACGCTTACAATTTAGGTGGCACTTTTC
GGGGAAATGTGCGCGGAACCCCTATTTGTTTATTTTTCTAAATACATTCAAATATGTATCCGCTCATGAG
ACAATAACCCTGATAAATGCTTCAATAATATTGAAAAAGGAAGAGTATGAGTATTCAACATTTCCGTGTC
GCCCTTATTCCCTTTTTTGCGGCATTTTGCCTTCCTGTTTTTGCTCACCCAGAAACGCTGGTGAAAGTAA
AAGATGCTGAAGATCAGTTGGGTGCACGAGTGGGTTACATCGAACTGGATCTCAACAGCGGTAAGATCCT
TGAGAGTTTTCGCCCCGAAGAACGTTTTCCAATGATGAGCACTTTTAAAGTTCTGCTATGTGGCGCGGTA
TTATCCCGTATTGACGCCGGGCAAGAGCAACTCGGTCGCCGCATACACTATTCTCAGAATGACTTGGTTG
AGTACTCACCAGTCACAGAAAAGCATCTTACGGATGGCATGACAGTAAGAGAATTATGCAGTGCTGCCAT
AACCATGAGTGATAACACTGCGGCCAACTTACTTCTGACAACGATCGGAGGACCGAAGGAGCTAACCGCT
TTTTTGCACAACATGGGGGATCATGTAACTCGCCTTGATCGTTGGGAACCGGAGCTGAATGAAGCCATAC
CAAACGACGAGCGTGACACCACGATGCCTGTAGCAATGGCAACAACGTTGCGCAAACTATTAACTGGCGA
ACTACTTACTCTAGCTTCCCGGCAACAATTAATAGACTGGATGGAGGCGGATAAAGTTGCAGGACCACTT
CTGCGCTCGGCCCTTCCGGCTGGCTGGTTTATTGCTGATAAATCTGGAGCCGGTGAGCGTGGGTCTCGCG
GTATCATTGCAGCACTGGGGCCAGATGGTAAGCCCTCCCGTATCGTAGTTATCTACACGACGGGGAGTCA
GGCAACTATGGATGAACGAAATAGACAGATCGCTGAGATAGGTGCCTCACTGATTAAGCATTGGTAACTG
TCAGACCAAGTTTACTCATATATACTTTAGATTGATTTAAAACTTCATTTTTAATTTAAAAGGATCTAGG
TGAAGATCCTTTTTGATAATCTCATGACCAAAATCCCTTAACGTGAGTTTTCGTTCCACTGAGCGTCAGA
CCCCGTAGAAAAGATCAAAGGATCTTCTTGAGATCCTTTTTTTCTGCGCGTAATCTGCTGCTTGCAAACA
AAAAAACCACCGCTACCAGCGGTGGTTTGTTTGCCGGATCAAGAGCTACCAACTCTTTTTCCGAAGGTAA
CTGGCTTCAGCAGAGCGCAGATACCAAATACTGTTCTTCTAGTGTAGCCGTAGTTAGGCCACCACTTCAA
GAACTCTGTAGCACCGCCTACATACCTCGCTCTGCTAATCCTGTTACCAGTGGCTGCTGCCAGTGGCGAT
AAGTCGTGTCTTACCGGGTTGGACTCAAGACGATAGTTACCGGATAAGGCGCAGCGGTCGGGCTGAACGG
GGGGTTCGTGCACACAGCCCAGCTTGGAGCGAACGACCTACACCGAACTGAGATACCTACAGCGTGAGCT
ATGAGAAAGCGCCACGCTTCCCGAAGGGAGAAAGGCGGACAGGTATCCGGTAAGCGGCAGGGTCGGAACA
GGAGAGCGCACGAGGGAGCTTCCAGGGGGAAACGCCTGGTATCTTTATAGTCCTGTCGGGTTTCGCCACC
TCTGACTTGAGCGTCGATTTTTGTGATGCTCGTCAGGGGGGCGGAGCCTATGGAAAAACGCCAGCAACGC
GGCCTTTTTACGGTTCCTGGCCTTTTGCTGGCCTTTTGCTCACATGTTCTTTCCTGCGTTATCCCCTGAT
TCTGTGGATAACCGTATTACCGCCTTTGAGTGAGCTGATACCGCTCGCCGCAGCCGAACGACCGAGCGCA
GCGAGTCAGTGAGCGAGGAAGCGGAAGAGCGCCCAATACGCAAACCGCCTCTCCCCGCGCGTTGGCCGAT
TCATTAATGCAGCTGGCACGACAGGTTTCCCGACTGGAAAGCGGGCAGTGAGCGCAACGCAATTAATGTG
AGTTAGCTCACTCATTAGGCACCCCAGGCTTTACACTTTATGCTTCCGGCTCGTATGTTGTGTGGAATTG
TGAGCGGATAACAATTTCACACAGGAAACAGCTATGACCATGATTACGCCAGATTTAATTAAGGCCTTAA
TTAGG
Features (pLannotate 1.2.2; 16 found; start..end, strand, type, name):
   1235..1367    +  intron         chimeric intron: chimera between introns from human β-globin and immunoglobulin heavy chain genes
   1394..2113    +  CDS            EmGFP: Emerald GFP mammalian codon-optimized
   2128..2714    +  misc_feature   WPRE: woodchuck hepatitis virus posttranscriptional regulatory element
   2729..2850    -  polyA_signal   SV40 poly(A) signal: SV40 polyadenylation signal
   2873..2941    -  CDS            large T antigen (fragment): large T antigen from SV40 (simian virus 40)
   3046..3176    +  repeat_region  AAV2 ITR (fragment): inverted terminal repeat of adeno-associated virus serotype 2 inverted
   3190..3347    +  CDS            lacZα (fragment): LacZα fragment of β-galactosidase; lacZ fragment
   3352..3780    +  rep_origin     f1 ori (sequence partly withheld): f1 bacteriophage origin of replication; arrow indicates direction of (+) strand synthesis
   3833..3937    +  promoter       AmpR promoter: bla
   3938..4798    +  CDS            AmpR: β-lactamase; bla; confers resistance to ampicillin, carbenicillin, and related antibiotics
   4969..5557    +  rep_origin     ori: high-copy-number ColE1/pMB1/pBR322/pUC origin of replication
   5740..5832    +  CDS            lacI (fragment): lac repressor; lacI; The lac repressor binds to the lac operator to inhibit transcription in E. coli. This inhibition can be relieved by adding lactose or isopropyl-β-D-thiogalactopyranoside (IPTG).
   5845..5866    +  protein_bind   CAP binding site: CAP binding activates transcription in the presence of cAMP. E. coli catabolite activator protein
   5881..5911    +  promoter       lac promoter: promoter for the E. coli lac operon
   5919..5935    +  protein_bind   lac operator: The lac repressor binds to the lac operator to inhibit transcription in E. coli. This inhibition can be relieved by adding lactose or isopropyl-β-D-thiogalactopyranoside (IPTG). lac repressor encoded by lacI
   5996..130     -  repeat_region  AAV2 ITR (fragment) (across the origin): inverted terminal repeat of adeno-associated virus serotype 2 inverted
