[The description below was written by a language model from this plasmid's Addgene catalogue record and pLannotate feature annotations shown in this document.]
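Description:
pEMS2214 is a recombinant AAV transfer (cis) plasmid built on the pEMS2131 backbone, in which a human MiniPromoter, Ple265, drives expression of the green fluorescent reporter EmGFP. Ple265 is a compact synthetic regulatory element designed from the human PCP2 gene and was cloned between FseI and AscI sites that remain intact, so the promoter can be exchanged. The automated annotation does not label the promoter itself, but it would sit in the unannotated region between the upstream ITR and the chimeric intron. This gap is only about 1.1 kb, and the sequenced record is 5,996 nt. By contrast, the catalogue lists a 2,495 bp insert and a 4,999 bp backbone, so the recorded sizes do not add up neatly and the listed insert size should be treated with caution.

The expression cassette is flanked by two AAV2 inverted terminal repeats, which are the only cis elements needed for replication and packaging of the genome into AAV capsids. Downstream of the promoter region are a chimeric β-globin/immunoglobulin intron, which promotes efficient mRNA processing, and the mammalian codon-optimised EmGFP coding sequence. These are followed by a WPRE that enhances transcript stability and expression, and an SV40 polyadenylation signal. Outside the ITRs the plasmid carries an ampicillin resistance gene with its promoter, a ColE1/pUC-type origin, an f1 origin and remnants of lac cloning-vector sequences. The annotation describes the origin as a high-copy type, although the catalogue lists the plasmid as low copy. It is propagated in a recombination-deficient E. coli strain, which helps preserve the unstable ITRs.

According to the associated publication, the construct belongs to a set of human MiniPromoters developed for cell-type-restricted rAAV expression in the eye, and EmGFP serves to report where the promoter is active.
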