Addgene plasmid #158417: pEMS2214
Purpose: AAV plasmid with Ple265 (PCP2 MiniPromoter) driving expression of EmGFP. Contains WPRE.
Depositing lab: Elizabeth Simpson. Depositing organization: University of British Columbia. Publication: Human MiniPromoters for ocular-rAAV expression in ON bipolar, cone, corneal, endothelial, Muller glial, and PAX6 cells. Korecki AJ, Cueva-Vargas JL, Fornes O, Agostinone J, Farkas RA, Hickmott JW, Lam SL, Mathelier A, Zhou M, Wasserman WW, Di Polo A, Simpson EM. Gene Ther. 2021 Feb 2. pii: 10.1038/s41434-021-00227-z. doi: 10.1038/s41434-021-00227-z. PubMed 33531684.
Backbone
  Vector backbone: pEMS2131
  Backbone manufacturer: Elizabeth Simpson (Addgene plasmid # 111895)
  Backbone size w/o insert (bp): 4999
  Vector type: AAV
Growth in bacteria
  Bacterial resistance: Ampicillin, 100 μg/mL
  Growth temperature: 37°C
  Growth strain: SURE cells
  Growth instructions: “SURE” cells from Agilent, that the colonies are freshly picked, and the you limit the time to grow the culture. We typically transform the plasmid in the afternoon and take out the plate from the 37 degree incubator in the morning, we then pick the colonies and grow in LB for ~ 20 hrs
  Copy number: Low Copy
Gene/Insert
  Gene/Insert name: Ple265 (alt name: PCP2 MiniPromoter)
  Species: H. sapiens (human)
  Insert size (bp): 2495
  Entrez Gene: PCP2 (a.k.a. GPSM4, PCD5)
  Promoter: Ple265
  Cloning method: Restriction Enzyme; 5′ cloning site FseI (not destroyed); 3′ cloning site AscI (not destroyed)
  Sequencing primers: 5′ oEMS6098 (GCCATGCTCTAGGAAGATCG); 3′ oEMS5934 (TTTCCCTCAGTGCCCAAGC)
Resource information
  A portion of this plasmid was derived from a plasmid made by: DNA synthesized at GenScript
Terms and licenses: Academic/Nonprofit Terms; Industry Terms: Not Available to Industry
Depositor comments: Please see the annotated GenBank file and the additional image file for the specific location of features in this plasmid.
How to cite: pEMS2214 was a gift from Elizabeth Simpson (Addgene plasmid # 158417 ; http://n2t.net/addgene:158417 ; RRID:Addgene_158417)
